Addgene plasmid #160857: pAAV-FLEx-ER-TurboID
Purpose: Cre recombinase-dependent expression of ER TurboID, N-term HA tag, C-term V5 tag, in AAV expression plasmid. Amp selection
Depositing lab: Jonathan Long. Depositing organization: Stanford University. Publication: Cell type-selective secretome profiling in vivo. Wei W, Riley NM, Yang AC, Kim JT, Terrell SM, Li VL, Garcia-Contreras M, Bertozzi CR, Long JZ. Nat Chem Biol. 2021 Mar;17(3):326-334. doi: 10.1038/s41589-020-00698-y. Epub 2020 Nov 16. PubMed 33199915.
Backbone
  Vector backbone: pAAV
  Backbone size w/o insert (bp): 5700
  Total vector size (bp): 7100
  Vector type: AAV
Growth in bacteria
  Bacterial resistance: Ampicillin, 100 μg/mL
  Growth temperature: 37°C
  Growth strain: NEB Stable
  Copy number: Unknown
Gene/Insert
  Gene/Insert name: ER TurboID
  Insert size (bp): 1350
  Promoter: CAG
  Tag / fusion protein: HA (N terminal on insert); V5 (C terminal on insert)
  Cloning method: Restriction Enzyme; 5′ cloning site EcoRI (not destroyed); 3′ cloning site HindIII (not destroyed)
  Sequencing primers: 5′ gcctctgctaaccatgttcatg; 3′ gcagcgtatccacatag
Terms and licenses: Academic/Nonprofit Terms; Industry Terms: Not Available to Industry
How to cite: pAAV-FLEx-ER-TurboID was a gift from Jonathan Long (Addgene plasmid # 160857 ; http://n2t.net/addgene:160857 ; RRID:Addgene_160857) For viral preps, please replace (Addgene plasmid # 160857) in the above sentence with: (Addgene viral prep # 160857-AAV8)
