[The description below was written by a language model from this plasmid's Addgene catalogue record, the feature table of its GenBank file and pLannotate feature annotations shown in this document.]
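Description:
pAAV-FLEx-ER-TurboID is an AAV transfer plasmid of about 7.1 kb for Cre recombinase-dependent expression of an ER-targeted TurboID biotin ligase in mammalian cells. The bacterial backbone carries a high-copy ColE1/pUC-type origin, an f1 phage origin, remnants of the lac/lacZα region and a beta-lactamase gene for ampicillin selection. The two AAV2 inverted terminal repeats flank the expression cassette and allow it to be packaged into recombinant AAV particles when helper functions are supplied. The record notes that an AAV8 viral preparation exists.

Between the ITRs, the CAG promoter (CMV enhancer, chicken beta-actin promoter and chimeric intron) faces a FLEx (double-inverted) switch. The coding sequence lies in the antisense orientation, bracketed by pairs of mutually incompatible lox2272 and loxP sites arranged head to head. Without Cre, no functional transcript is made. Cre first inverts the cassette through one lox pair and then excises a site of the other pair, locking the open reading frame in the sense orientation. The encoded protein begins with a Kozak sequence and a mouse Ig-kappa leader peptide that directs it into the secretory pathway, followed by an HA tag, TurboID and a C-terminal V5 tag. No ER-retention motif is annotated separately in the feature table, so the basis for ER residence is not stated beyond the construct name. A WPRE and a rabbit beta-globin polyadenylation signal follow to enhance transcript processing and expression.

According to the associated publication title, the construct serves cell type-selective secretome profiling in vivo. Delivery into Cre-expressing animals or cells restricts proximity biotinylation of proteins transiting the secretory pathway to the Cre-positive population.
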