LOCUS       Exported 7086 bp ds-DNA circular SYN 12-MAY-2021
DEFINITION  Cre recombinase-dependent expression of ER TurboID, N-term HA tag,
            C-term V5 tag, in AAV expression plasmid. Amp selection.
ACCESSION   .
VERSION     .
KEYWORDS    pAAV-FLEx-ER-TurboID
SOURCE      synthetic DNA construct
  ORGANISM  synthetic DNA construct
REFERENCE   1 (bases 1 to 7086)
  AUTHORS   Wei W, Riley NM, Yang AC, Kim JT, Terrell SM, Li VL,
            Garcia-Contreras M, Bertozzi CR, Long JZ.
  TITLE     Cell type-selective secretome profiling in vivo
  JOURNAL   Nature Chemical Biology. 2020
REFERENCE   2 (bases 1 to 7086)
  AUTHORS   .
  TITLE     Direct Submission
  JOURNAL   Exported May 12, 2021 from SnapGene Server 1.1.58
            http://www.snapgene.com
FEATURES             Location/Qualifiers
     source          1..7086
                     /organism="synthetic DNA construct"
                     /mol_type="other DNA"
     repeat_region   1..130
                     /label=AAV2 ITR
     enhancer        204..583
                     /label=CMV enhancer
                     /note="human cytomegalovirus immediate early enhancer"
     promoter        585..862
                     /label=chicken beta-actin promoter
     intron          863..1879
                     /label=chimeric intron
                     /note="chimera between introns from chicken beta-actin and
                     rabbit beta-globin"
     primer_bind     1803..1825
                     /label=pCAGGS-5
                     /note="Chimeric intron in CAG promoter, forward primer"
     primer_bind     1887..1906
                     /label=pCAG-F
                     /note="Rabbit beta-globin intron, for pCAG plasmids,
                     forward primer"
     protein_bind    1934..1967
                     /label=lox2272
                     /bound_moiety="Cre recombinase"
                     /note="Cre-mediated recombination occurs in the 8-bp core
                     sequence (GGATACTT). lox2272 sites are compatible with each
                     other, but incompatible with loxP or loxN sites (Lee and
                     Saito, 1988)."
     protein_bind    2018..2051
                     /label=loxP
                     /bound_moiety="Cre recombinase"
                     /note="Cre-mediated recombination occurs in the 8-bp core
                     sequence (GCATACAT)."
     CDS             complement(2072..2113)
                     /codon_start=1
                     /product="epitope tag from simian virus 5"
                     /label=V5 tag
                     /translation="GKPIPNPLLGLDST"
     CDS             complement(2120..3076)
                     /codon_start=1
                     /product="mutant of the E. coli biotin ligase BioID
                     engineered for improved catalytic efficiency (Branon et
                     al., 2018)"
                     /label=TurboID
                     /translation="KDNTVPLKLIALLANGEFHSGEQLGETLGMSRAAINKHIQTLRDW
                     GVDVFTVPGKGYSLPEPIPLLNAKQILGQLDGGSVAVLPVVDSTNQYLLDRIGELKSGD
                     ACIAEYQQAGRGSRGRKWFSPFGANLYLSMFWRLKRGPAAIGLGPVIGIVMAEALRKLG
                     ADKVRVKWPNDLYLQDRKLAGILVELAGITGDAAQIVIGAGINVAMRRVEESVVNQGWI
                     TLQEAGINLDRNTLAATLIRELRAALELFEQEGLAPYLPRWEKLDNFINRPVKLIIGDK
                     EIFGISRGIDKQGALLLEQDGVIKPWMGGEISLRSAEK"
     CDS             complement(3083..3109)
                     /codon_start=1
                     /product="HA (human influenza hemagglutinin) epitope tag"
                     /label=HA
                     /translation="YPYDVPDYA"
     sig_peptide     complement(3110..3172)
                     /product="leader sequence from mouse immunoglobulin kappa
                     light chain"
                     /label=Ig-kappa leader
     regulatory      3169..3178
                     /regulatory_class="other"
                     /note="vertebrate consensus sequence for strong initiation
                     of translation (Kozak, 1987)"
     protein_bind    complement(3179..3212)
                     /label=lox2272
                     /bound_moiety="Cre recombinase"
                     /note="Cre-mediated recombination occurs in the 8-bp core
                     sequence (GGATACTT). lox2272 sites are compatible with each
                     other, but incompatible with loxP or loxN sites (Lee and
                     Saito, 1988)."
     protein_bind    complement(3263..3296)
                     /label=loxP
                     /bound_moiety="Cre recombinase"
                     /note="Cre-mediated recombination occurs in the 8-bp core
                     sequence (GCATACAT)."
     misc_feature    3309..3897
                     /label=WPRE
                     /note="woodchuck hepatitis virus posttranscriptional
                     regulatory element"
     primer_bind     complement(3362..3382)
                     /label=WPRE-R
                     /note="WPRE, reverse primer"
     CDS             complement(3780..3791)
                     /codon_start=1
                     /product="Factor Xa recognition and cleavage site"
                     /label=Factor Xa site
                     /translation="IEGR"
     primer_bind     complement(3923..3942)
                     /label=Bglob-pA-R
                     /note="Rabbit beta-globin polyA region, reverse primer"
     polyA_signal    3988..4043
                     /label=-beta-globin poly(A) signal
                     /note="rabbit beta-globin polyadenylation signal (Gil and
                     Proudfoot, 1987)"
     repeat_region   4136..4265
                     /label=AAV2 ITR
     primer_bind     complement(4284..4301)
                     /label=M13 Forward
                     /note="In lacZ gene. Also called M13-F20 or M13 (-21)
                     Forward"
     primer_bind     complement(4284..4300)
                     /label=M13 fwd
                     /note="common sequencing primer, one of multiple similar
                     variants"
     primer_bind     complement(4293..4315)
                     /label=M13/pUC Forward
                     /note="In lacZ gene"
     rep_origin      4442..4897
                     /direction=RIGHT
                     /label=f1 ori
                     /note="f1 bacteriophage origin of replication; arrow
                     indicates direction of (+) strand synthesis"
     primer_bind     complement(4529..4548)
                     /label=F1ori-R
                     /note="F1 origin, reverse primer"
     primer_bind     4739..4760
                     /label=F1ori-F
                     /note="F1 origin, forward primer"
     promoter        4923..5027
                     /gene="bla"
                     /label=AmpR promoter
     CDS             5028..5888
                     /codon_start=1
                     /gene="bla"
                     /product="beta-lactamase"
                     /label=AmpR
                     /note="confers resistance to ampicillin, carbenicillin, and
                     related antibiotics"
                     /translation="MSIQHFRVALIPFFAAFCLPVFAHPETLVKVKDAEDQLGARVGYI
                     ELDLNSGKILESFRPEERFPMMSTFKVLLCGAVLSRIDAGQEQLGRRIHYSQNDLVEYS
                     PVTEKHLTDGMTVRELCSAAITMSDNTAANLLLTTIGGPKELTAFLHNMGDHVTRLDRW
                     EPELNEAIPNDERDTTMPVAMATTLRKLLTGELLTLASRQQLIDWMEADKVAGPLLRSA
                     LPAGWFIADKSGAGERGSRGIIAALGPDGKPSRIVVIYTTGSQATMDERNRQIAEIGAS
                     LIKHW"
     primer_bind     complement(5246..5265)
                     /label=Amp-R
                     /note="Ampicillin resistance gene, reverse primer"
     rep_origin      6059..6647
                     /direction=RIGHT
                     /label=ori
                     /note="high-copy-number ColE1/pMB1/pBR322/pUC origin of
                     replication"
     primer_bind     6548..6567
                     /label=pBR322ori-F
                     /note="pBR322 origin, forward primer"
     primer_bind     6801..6818
                     /label=L4440
                     /note="L4440 vector, forward primer"
     protein_bind    6935..6956
                     /label=CAP binding site
                     /bound_moiety="E. coli catabolite activator protein"
                     /note="CAP binding activates transcription in the presence
                     of cAMP."
     promoter        6971..7001
                     /label=lac promoter
                     /note="promoter for the E. coli lac operon"
     protein_bind    7009..7025
                     /label=lac operator
                     /bound_moiety="lac repressor encoded by lacI"
                     /note="The lac repressor binds to the lac operator to
                     inhibit transcription in E. coli. This inhibition can be
                     relieved by adding lactose or
                     isopropyl-beta-D-thiogalactopyranoside (IPTG)."
     primer_bind     7014..7036
                     /label=M13/pUC Reverse
                     /note="In lacZ gene"
     primer_bind     7033..7049
                     /label=M13 rev
                     /note="common sequencing primer, one of multiple similar
                     variants"
     primer_bind     7033..7049
                     /label=M13 Reverse
                     /note="In lacZ gene. Also called M13-rev"
ORIGIN
        1 ctgcgcgctc gctcgctcac tgaggccgcc cgggcaaagc ccgggcgtcg ggcgaccttt
       61 ggtcgcccgg cctcagtgag cgagcgagcg cgcagagagg gagtggccaa ctccatcact
      121 aggggttcct tgtagttaat gattaacccg ccatgctact tatctaccag ggtaatgggg
      181 atcctctaga actatagcta gtcgacattg attattgact agttattaat agtaatcaat
      241 tacggggtca ttagttcata gcccatatat ggagttccgc gttacataac ttacggtaaa
      301 tggcccgcct ggctgaccgc ccaacgaccc ccgcccattg acgtcaataa tgacgtatgt
      361 tcccatagta acgccaatag ggactttcca ttgacgtcaa tgggtggagt atttacggta
      421 aactgcccac ttggcagtac atcaagtgta tcatatgcca agtacgcccc ctattgacgt
      481 caatgacggt aaatggcccg cctggcatta tgcccagtac atgaccttat gggactttcc
      541 tacttggcag tacatctacg tattagtcat cgctattacc atggtcgagg tgagccccac
      601 gttctgcttc actctcccca tctccccccc ctccccaccc ccaattttgt atttatttat
      661 tttttaatta ttttgtgcag cgatgggggc gggggggggg ggggggcgcg cgccrggggg
      721 gggggggsgg ggsgrggggs ggggsggggc gaggcggaga ggtgcggcgg cagccaatca
      781 gagcggcgcg ctccgaaagt ttccttttat ggcgaggcgg cggcggcggc ggccctataa
      841 aaagcgaagc gcgcggcggg cgggagtcgc tgcgcgctgc cttcgccccg tgccccgctc
      901 cgccgccgcc tcgcgccgcc cgccccggct ctgactgacc gcgttactcc cacaggtgag
      961 cgggcgggac ggcccttctc ctccgggctg taattagcgc ttggtttaat gacggcttgt
     1021 ttcttttctg tggctgcgtg aaagccttga ggggctccgg gagggccctt tgtgcggggg
     1081 gagcggctcg gggggtgcgt gcgtgtgtgt gtgcgtgggg agcgccgcgt gcggctccgc
     1141 gctgcccggc ggctgtgagc gctgcgggcg cggcgcgggg ctttgtgcgc tccgcagtgt
     1201 gcgcgagggg agcgcggccg ggggcggtgc cccgcggtgc ggggggggct gcgaggggaa
     1261 caaaggctgc gtgcggggtg tgtgcgtggg ggggtgagca gggggtgtgg gcgcgtcggt
     1321 cgggctgcaa ccccccctgc acccccctcc ccgagttgct gagcacggcc cggcttcggg
     1381 tgcggggctc cgtacggggc gtggcgcggg gctcgccgtg ccgggcgggg ggtggcggca
     1441 ggtgggggtg ccgggcgggg cggggccgcc tcgggccggg grgggctcgg gggaggggcg
     1501 cggcggcccc cggagcgccg gcggctgtcg aggcgcggcg agccgcagcc attgcctttt
     1561 atggtaatcg tgcgagaggg cgcagggact tcctttgtcc caaatctgtg cggagccgaa
     1621 atctgggagg cgccgccgca ccccctctag cgggcgcggg gcgaagcggt gcggcgccgg
     1681 caggaaggaa atgggcgggg agggccttcg tgcgtcgccg cgccgccgtc cccttctccc
     1741 tctccagcct cggggctgtc cgcgggggga cggctgcctt cgggggggac ggggcagggc
     1801 ggggttcggc ttctggcgtg tgaccggcgg ctctagagcc tctgctaacc atgttcatgc
     1861 cttcttcttt ttcctacagc tcctgggcaa cgtgctggtt attgtgctgt ctcatcattt
     1921 tggcaaagaa ttcataactt cgtataggat actttatacg aagttatgca gaatggtagc
     1981 tggattgtag ctgctattag caatatgaaa cctcttaata acttcgtata gcatacatta
     2041 tacgaagtta ttgcagttag agttcatctt tggtgctgtc caggcccagc agggggttgg
     2101 ggatgggctt gccctgcagc ttttcggcag accgcagact gatttctccg cccatccagg
     2161 gtttgataac tccgtcctgt tccagcagca gggctccctg tttatcaatc ccccggctaa
     2221 tcccgaaaat ctctttgtcc ccaatgatca gcttcacggg tctattgatg aagttatcca
     2281 gcttctccca ccgtggcaga tatggagcca ggccttcctg ctcgaacagt tccagggctg
     2341 cccgcagctc tcggatcagc gtagcggcca gagtattcct gtccaggtta atccctgctt
     2401 cctgcagtgt gatccagccc tgattgacca cgctttcctc cacgcgcctc atagccacgt
     2461 taatcccggc gccaatgacg atctgtgcag catcgcctgt tattccggcc agctccacca
     2521 ggatgcctgc cagctttcta tcctgcagat acaggtcatt gggccatttg actcgcacct
     2581 tgtctgctcc cagctttcgc agcgcttctg ccatgacaat tccgatgacc gggcccaggc
     2641 cgattgctgc tggtccccgc ttcaggcgcc aaaacatact caggtacagg ttagctccaa
     2701 aaggagagaa ccatttcctc cctctgcttc ctctccctgc ctgctgatat tctgcaatgc
     2761 aagcatcccc actcttcagc tcgccgattc gatccagcag gtactgattg gtggagtcga
     2821 ccacaggcag gactgccacg ctcccgccgt ccagctgtcc cagaatctgt ttagcgttca
     2881 gcagcgggat aggctcgggc agagagtagc cctttccggg cacggtgaac acgtccacgc
     2941 cccagtcgcg cagagtctga atgtgcttgt tgatagcggc cctggacatg cccagggttt
     3001 ctcccagctg ttcgccacta tggaactcgc cattagccag gagagcgatc agcttcagag
     3061 gcacagtatt gtctttgcta gcagcgtaat ctggaacatc gtatgggtag tcaccagtgg
     3121 aacctggaac ccagagcagc agcacccata gcaggagtgt gtctgtctcc atggtggcat
     3181 aacttcgtat aaagtatcct atacgaagtt atttgcctta acccagaaat tatcactgtt
     3241 attctttaga atggtgcaaa gaataacttc gtataatgta tgctatacga agttataagc
     3301 ttatcgataa tcaacctctg gattacaaaa tttgtgaaag attgactggt attcttaact
     3361 atgttgctcc ttttacgcta tgtggatacg ctgctttaat gcctttgtat catgctattg
     3421 cttcccgtat ggctttcatt ttctcctcct tgtataaatc ctggttgctg tctctttatg
     3481 aggagttgtg gcccgttgtc aggcaacgtg gcgtggtgtg cactgtgttt gctgacgcaa
     3541 cccccactgg ttggggcatt gccaccacct gtcagctcct ttccgggact ttcgctttcc
     3601 ccctccctat tgccacggcg gaactcatcg ccgcctgcct tgcccgctgc tggacagggg
     3661 ctcggctgtt gggcactgac aattccgtgg tgttgtcggg gaaatcatcg tcctttcctt
     3721 ggctgctcgc ctgtgttgcc acctggattc tgcgcgggac gtccttctgc tacgtccctt
     3781 cggccctcaa tccagcggac cttccttccc gcggcctgct gccggctctg cggcctcttc
     3841 cgcgtcttcg ccttcgccct cagacgagtc ggatctccct ttgggccgcc tccccgcatc
     3901 gataccgtcg atgaggatcc gatctttttc cctctgccaa aaattatggg gacatcatga
     3961 agccccttga gcatctgact tctggctaat aaaggaaatt tattttcatt gcaatagtgt
     4021 gttggaattt tttgtgtctc tcactcggaa gcaattcgtt gatctgaatt tcgaccaccc
     4081 ataataccca ttaccctggt agataagtag catggcgggt taatcattaa ctacaaggaa
     4141 cccctagtga tggagttggc cactccctct ctgcgcgctc gctcgctcac tgaggccggg
     4201 cgaccaaagg tcgcccgacg cccgggcttt gcccgggcgg cctcagtgag cgagcgagcg
     4261 cgcagcctta attaacctaa ttcactggcc gtcgttttac aacgtcgtga ctgggaaaac
     4321 cctggcgtta cccaacttaa tcgccttgca gcacatcccc ctttcgccag ctggcgtaat
     4381 agcgaagagg cccgcaccga tcgcccttcc caacagttgc gcagcctgaa tggcgaatgg
     4441 gnnnnnnnnn nnnnnnnnnn nnnnnnnnnn nnnnnnnnnn nnnnnnnnnn nnnnnnnnnn
     4501 nnnnnnnnnn nnnnnnnnnn nnnnnnnnnn nnnnnnnnnn nnnnnnnnnn nnnnnnnnnn
     4561 nnnnncnnnn nnnnnnnnnn nnnnnnnnnn nnnnnnnnnn nnnnnnnnnn nnnnnnnnnn
     4621 nnnnnnnnnn nnnnnnnnnn nnnnnnnnnn nnnnnnnann nnnnnnnnnn nnnnnnnnnn
     4681 nnnnnnnnnn nnnnnnnnnn nnnnnnncct ttgacgttgg agtccacgtt ctttaatagt
     4741 ggactcttgt tccaaactgg aacaacactc aaccctatct cggtctattc ttttgattta
     4801 taagggattt tgccgatttc ggcctattgg ttaaaaaatg agctgattta acaaaaattt
     4861 aacgcgaatt ttaacaaaat attaacgctt acaatttagg tggcactttt cggggaaatg
     4921 tgcgcggaac ccctatttgt ttatttttct aaatacattc aaatatgtat ccgctcatga
     4981 gacaataacc ctgataaatg cttcaataat attgaaaaag gaagagtatg agtattcaac
     5041 atttccgtgt cgcccttatt cccttttttg cggcattttg ccttcctgtt tttgctcacc
     5101 cagaaacgct ggtgaaagta aaagatgctg aagatcagtt gggtgcacga gtgggttaca
     5161 tcgaactgga tctcaacagc ggtaagatcc ttgagagttt tcgccccgaa gaacgttttc
     5221 caatgatgag cacttttaaa gttctgctat gtggcgcggt attatcccgt attgacgccg
     5281 ggcaagagca actcggtcgc cgcatacact attctcagaa tgacttggtt gagtactcac
     5341 cagtcacaga aaagcatctt acggatggca tgacagtaag agaattatgc agtgctgcca
     5401 taaccatgag tgataacact gcggccaact tacttctgac aacgatcgga ggaccgaagg
     5461 agctaaccgc ttttttgcac aacatggggg atcatgtaac tcgccttgat cgttgggaac
     5521 cggagctgaa tgaagccata ccaaacgacg agcgtgacac cacgatgcct gtagcaatgg
     5581 caacaacgtt gcgcaaacta ttaactggcg aactacttac tctagcttcc cggcaacaat
     5641 taatagactg gatggaggcg gataaagttg caggaccact tctgcgctcg gcccttccgg
     5701 ctggctggtt tattgctgat aaatctggag ccggtgagcg tgggtctcgc ggtatcattg
     5761 cagcactggg gccagatggt aagccctccc gtatcgtagt tatctacacg acggggagtc
     5821 aggcaactat ggatgaacga aatagacaga tcgctgagat aggtgcctca ctgattaagc
     5881 attggtaact gtcagaccaa gtttactcat atatacttta gattgattta aaacttcatt
     5941 tttaatttaa aaggatctag gtgaagatcc tttttgataa tctcatgacc aaaatccctt
     6001 aacgtgagtt ttcgttccac tgagcgtcag accccgtaga aaagatcaaa ggatcttctt
     6061 gagatccttt ttttctgcgc gtaatctgct gcttgcaaac aaaaaaacca ccgctaccag
     6121 cggtggtttg tttgccggat caagagctac caactctttt tccgaaggta actggcttca
     6181 gcagagcgca gataccaaat actgttcttc tagtgtagcc gtagttaggc caccacttca
     6241 agaactctgt agcaccgcct acatacctcg ctctgctaat cctgttacca gtggctgctg
     6301 ccagtggcga taagtcgtgt cttaccgggt tggactcaag acgatagtta ccggataagg
     6361 cgcagcggtc gggctgaacg gggggttcgt gcacacagcc cagcttggag cgaacgacct
     6421 acaccgaact gagataccta cagcgtgagc tatgagaaag cgccacgctt cccgaaggga
     6481 gaaaggcgga caggtatccg gtaagcggca gggtcggaac aggagagcgc acgagggagc
     6541 ttccaggggg aaacgcctgg tatctttata gtcctgtcgg gtttcgccac ctctgacttg
     6601 agcgtcgatt tttgtgatgc tcgtcagggg ggcggagcct atggaaaaac gccagcaacg
     6661 cggccttttt acggttcctg gccttttgct ggccttttgc tcacatgttc tttcctgcgt
     6721 tatcccctga ttctgtggat aaccgtatta ccgcctttga gtgagctgat accgctcgcc
     6781 gcagccgaac gaccgagcgc agcgagtcag tgagcgagga agcggaagag cgcccaatac
     6841 gcaaaccgcc tctccccgcg cgttggccga ttcattaatg cagctggcac gacaggtttc
     6901 ccgactggaa agcgggcagt gagcgcaacg caattaatgt gagttagctc actcattagg
     6961 caccccaggc tttacacttt atgcttccgg ctcgtatgtt gtgtggaatt gtgagcggat
     7021 aacaatttca cacaggaaac agctatgacc atgattacgc cagatttaat taaggcctta
     7081 attagg
//
