Features (pLannotate 1.2.2; 24 found; start..end, strand, type, name):
    204..583     +  enhancer       CMV enhancer: human cytomegalovirus immediate early enhancer
    863..1879    +  intron         chimeric intron: chimera between introns from chicken β-actin and rabbit β-globin
   1934..1967    +  protein_bind   lox2272: Cre-mediated recombination occurs in the 8-bp core sequence (GGATACTT). lox2272 sites are compatible with each other, but incompatible with loxP or loxN sites (Lee and Saito, 1988). Cre recombinase
   1968..2017    -  intron         β-globin intron (fragment): internally truncated intron from human β-globin
   2018..2051    +  protein_bind   loxP: Cre-mediated recombination occurs in the 8-bp core sequence (GCATACAT). Cre recombinase
   2120..3076    -  CDS            TurboID: mutant of the E. coli biotin ligase BioID engineered for improved catalytic efficiency (Branon et al., 2018)
   3083..3109    -  CDS            3xHA (fragment): three tandem HA epitope tags
   3110..3172    -  sig_peptide    Igκ leader: leader sequence from mouse immunoglobulin κ light chain
   3179..3212    -  protein_bind   lox2272: Cre-mediated recombination occurs in the 8-bp core sequence (GGATACTT). lox2272 sites are compatible with each other, but incompatible with loxP or loxN sites (Lee and Saito, 1988). Cre recombinase
   3213..3262    -  intron         β-globin intron (fragment): internally truncated intron from human β-globin
   3263..3296    -  protein_bind   loxP: Cre-mediated recombination occurs in the 8-bp core sequence (GCATACAT). Cre recombinase
   3309..3897    +  misc_feature   WPRE: woodchuck hepatitis virus posttranscriptional regulatory element
   3988..4043    +  polyA_signal   β-globin poly(A) signal: rabbit β-globin polyadenylation signal (Gil and Proudfoot, 1987)
   4136..4266    +  repeat_region  AAV2 ITR (fragment): inverted terminal repeat of adeno-associated virus serotype 2 inverted
   4280..4437    +  CDS            lacZα (fragment): LacZα fragment of β-galactosidase; lacZ fragment
   4442..4870    +  rep_origin     f1 ori (sequence partly withheld): f1 bacteriophage origin of replication; arrow indicates direction of (+) strand synthesis
   4923..5027    +  promoter       AmpR promoter: bla
   5028..5888    +  CDS            AmpR: β-lactamase; bla; confers resistance to ampicillin, carbenicillin, and related antibiotics
   6059..6647    +  rep_origin     ori: high-copy-number ColE1/pMB1/pBR322/pUC origin of replication
   6830..6922    +  CDS            lacI (fragment): lac repressor; lacI; The lac repressor binds to the lac operator to inhibit transcription in E. coli. This inhibition can be relieved by adding lactose or isopropyl-β-D-thiogalactopyranoside (IPTG).
   6935..6956    +  protein_bind   CAP binding site: CAP binding activates transcription in the presence of cAMP. E. coli catabolite activator protein
   6971..7001    +  promoter       lac promoter: promoter for the E. coli lac operon
   7009..7025    +  protein_bind   lac operator: The lac repressor binds to the lac operator to inhibit transcription in E. coli. This inhibition can be relieved by adding lactose or isopropyl-β-D-thiogalactopyranoside (IPTG). lac repressor encoded by lacI
   7086..130     -  repeat_region  AAV2 ITR (fragment) (across the origin): inverted terminal repeat of adeno-associated virus serotype 2 inverted
>Addgene plasmid #160857 | pAAV-FLEx-ER-TurboID | addgene full sequence | sequence record 457348 | Addgene NGS Result
CTGCGCGCTCGCTCGCTCACTGAGGCCGCCCGGGCAAAGCCCGGGCGTCGGGCGACCTTTGGTCGCCCGG
CCTCAGTGAGCGAGCGAGCGCGCAGAGAGGGAGTGGCCAACTCCATCACTAGGGGTTCCTTGTAGTTAAT
GATTAACCCGCCATGCTACTTATCTACCAGGGTAATGGGGATCCTCTAGAACTATAGCTAGTCGACATTG
ATTATTGACTAGTTATTAATAGTAATCAATTACGGGGTCATTAGTTCATAGCCCATATATGGAGTTCCGC
GTTACATAACTTACGGTAAATGGCCCGCCTGGCTGACCGCCCAACGACCCCCGCCCATTGACGTCAATAA
TGACGTATGTTCCCATAGTAACGCCAATAGGGACTTTCCATTGACGTCAATGGGTGGAGTATTTACGGTA
AACTGCCCACTTGGCAGTACATCAAGTGTATCATATGCCAAGTACGCCCCCTATTGACGTCAATGACGGT
AAATGGCCCGCCTGGCATTATGCCCAGTACATGACCTTATGGGACTTTCCTACTTGGCAGTACATCTACG
TATTAGTCATCGCTATTACCATGGTCGAGGTGAGCCCCACGTTCTGCTTCACTCTCCCCATCTCCCCCCC
CTCCCCACCCCCAATTTTGTATTTATTTATTTTTTAATTATTTTGTGCAGCGATGGGGGCGGGGGGGGGG
GGGGGGCGCGCGCCRGGSGGGGSGGGGSGGGGSGRGGGGSGGGGSGGGGSGRGGSGGRGRGGKGCGGCGG
CAGCCAATCAGAGCGGCGCGCTCCGAAAGTTTCCTTTTATGGCGAGGCGGCGGCGGCGGCGGCCCTATAA
AAAGCGAAGCGCGCGGCGGGCGGGAGTCGCTGCGCGCTGCCTTCGCCCCGTGCCCCGCTCCGCCGCCGCC
TCGCGCCGCCCGCCCCGGCTCTGACTGACCGCGTTACTCCCACAGGTGAGCGGGCGGGACGGCCCTTCTC
CTCCGGGCTGTAATTAGCGCTTGGTTTAATGACGGCTTGTTTCTTTTCTGTGGCTGCGTGAAAGCCTTGA
GGGGCTCCGGGAGGGCCCTTTGTGCGGGGGGAGCGGCTCGGGGGGTGCGTGCGTGTGTGTGTGCGTGGGG
AGCGCCGCGTGCGGCTCCGCGCTGCCCGGCGGCTGTGAGCGCTGCGGGCGCGGCGCGGGGCTTTGTGCGC
TCCGCAGTGTGCGCGAGGGGAGCGCGGCCGGGGGCGGTGCCCCGCGGTGCGGGGGGGGCTGCGAGGGGAA
CAAAGGCTGCGTGCGGGGTGTGTGCGTGGGGGGGTGAGCAGGGGGTGTGGGCGCGTCGGTCGGGCTGCAA
CCCCCCCTGCACCCCCCTCCCCGAGTTGCTGAGCACGGCCCGGCTTCGGGTGCGGGGCTCCGTACGGGGC
GTGGCGCGGGGCTCGCCGTGCCGGGCGGGGGGTGGCGGCAGGKGGGGGTGCCGGGCGGGGCGGGGCCGCC
YCGGGCCGGGGRGGGCTCGGGGGRGGGGCGCGGCGGCCCCCGGAGCGCCGGCGGCTGTCGAGGCGCGGCG
AGCCGCAGCCATTGCCTTTTATGGTAATCGTGCGAGAGGGCGCAGGGACTTCCTTTGTCCCAAATCTGTG
CGGAGCCGAAATCTGGGAGGCGCCGCCGCACCCCCTCTAGCGGGCGCGGGGCGAAGCGGTGCGGCGCCGG
CAGGAAGGAAATGGGCGGGGAGGGCCTTCGTGCGTCGCCGCGCCGCCGTCCCCTTCTCCCTCTCCAGCCT
CGGGGCTGTCCGCGGGGGGACGGCTGCCTTCGGGGGGGACGGGGCAGGGCGGGGTTCGGCTTCTGGCGTG
TGACCGGCGGCTCTAGAGCCTCTGCTAACCATGTTCATGCCTTCTTCTTTTTCCTACAGCTCCTGGGCAA
CGTGCTGGTTATTGTGCTGTCTCATCATTTTGGCAAAGAATTCATAACTTCGTATAGGATACTTTATACG
AAGTTATGCAGAATGGTAGCTGGATTGTAGCTGCTATTAGCAATATGAAACCTCTTAATAACTTCGTATA
GCATACATTATACGAAGTTATTGCAGTTAGAGTTCATCTTTGGTGCTGTCCAGGCCCAGCAGGGGGTTGG
GGATGGGCTTGCCCTGCAGCTTTTCGGCAGACCGCAGACTGATTTCTCCGCCCATCCAGGGTTTGATAAC
TCCGTCCTGTTCCAGCAGCAGGGCTCCCTGTTTATCAATCCCCCGGCTAATCCCGAAAATCTCTTTGTCC
CCAATGATCAGCTTCACGGGTCTATTGATGAAGTTATCCAGCTTCTCCCACCGTGGCAGATATGGAGCCA
GGCCTTCCTGCTCGAACAGTTCCAGGGCTGCCCGCAGCTCTCGGATCAGCGTAGCGGCCAGAGTATTCCT
GTCCAGGTTAATCCCTGCTTCCTGCAGTGTGATCCAGCCCTGATTGACCACGCTTTCCTCCACGCGCCTC
ATAGCCACGTTAATCCCGGCGCCAATGACGATCTGTGCAGCATCGCCTGTTATTCCGGCCAGCTCCACCA
GGATGCCTGCCAGCTTTCTATCCTGCAGATACAGGTCATTGGGCCATTTGACTCGCACCTTGTCTGCTCC
CAGCTTTCGCAGCGCTTCTGCCATGACAATTCCGATGACCGGGCCCAGGCCGATTGCTGCTGGTCCCCGC
TTCAGGCGCCAAAACATACTCAGGTACAGGTTAGCTCCAAAAGGAGAGAACCATTTCCTCCCTCTGCTTC
CTCTCCCTGCCTGCTGATATTCTGCAATGCAAGCATCCCCACTCTTCAGCTCGCCGATTCGATCCAGCAG
GTACTGATTGGTGGAGTCGACCACAGGCAGGACTGCCACGCTCCCGCCGTCCAGCTGTCCCAGAATCTGT
TTAGCGTTCAGCAGCGGGATAGGCTCGGGCAGAGAGTAGCCCTTTCCGGGCACGGTGAACACGTCCACGC
CCCAGTCGCGCAGAGTCTGAATGTGCTTGTTGATAGCGGCCCTGGACATGCCCAGGGTTTCTCCCAGCTG
TTCGCCACTATGGAACTCGCCATTAGCCAGGAGAGCGATCAGCTTCAGAGGCACAGTATTGTCTTTGCTA
GCAGCGTAATCTGGAACATCGTATGGGTAGTCACCAGTGGAACCTGGAACCCAGAGCAGCAGCACCCATA
GCAGGAGTGTGTCTGTCTCCATGGTGGCATAACTTCGTATAAAGTATCCTATACGAAGTTATTTGCCTTA
ACCCAGAAATTATCACTGTTATTCTTTAGAATGGTGCAAAGAATAACTTCGTATAATGTATGCTATACGA
AGTTATAAGCTTATCGATAATCAACCTCTGGATTACAAAATTTGTGAAAGATTGACTGGTATTCTTAACT
ATGTTGCTCCTTTTACGCTATGTGGATACGCTGCTTTAATGCCTTTGTATCATGCTATTGCTTCCCGTAT
GGCTTTCATTTTCTCCTCCTTGTATAAATCCTGGTTGCTGTCTCTTTATGAGGAGTTGTGGCCCGTTGTC
AGGCAACGTGGCGTGGTGTGCACTGTGTTTGCTGACGCAACCCCCACTGGTTGGGGCATTGCCACCACCT
GTCAGCTCCTTTCCGGGACTTTCGCTTTCCCCCTCCCTATTGCCACGGCGGAACTCATCGCCGCCTGCCT
TGCCCGCTGCTGGACAGGGGCTCGGCTGTTGGGCACTGACAATTCCGTGGTGTTGTCGGGGAAATCATCG
TCCTTTCCTTGGCTGCTCGCCTGTGTTGCCACCTGGATTCTGCGCGGGACGTCCTTCTGCTACGTCCCTT
CGGCCCTCAATCCAGCGGACCTTCCTTCCCGCGGCCTGCTGCCGGCTCTGCGGCCTCTTCCGCGTCTTCG
CCTTCGCCCTCAGACGAGTCGGATCTCCCTTTGGGCCGCCTCCCCGCATCGATACCGTCGATGAGGATCC
GATCTTTTTCCCTCTGCCAAAAATTATGGGGACATCATGAAGCCCCTTGAGCATCTGACTTCTGGCTAAT
AAAGGAAATTTATTTTCATTGCAATAGTGTGTTGGAATTTTTTGTGTCTCTCACTCGGAAGCAATTCGTT
GATCTGAATTTCGACCACCCATAATACCCATTACCCTGGTAGATAAGTAGCATGGCGGGTTAATCATTAA
CTACAAGGAACCCCTAGTGATGGAGTTGGCCACTCCCTCTCTGCGCGCTCGCTCGCTCACTGAGGCCGGG
CGACCAAAGGTCGCCCGACGCCCGGGCTTTGCCCGGGCGGCCTCAGTGAGCGAGCGAGCGCGCAGCCTTA
ATTAACCTAATTCACTGGCCGTCGTTTTACAACGTCGTGACTGGGAAAACCCTGGCGTTACCCAACTTAA
TCGCCTTGCAGCACATCCCCCTTTCGCCAGCTGGCGTAATAGCGAAGAGGCCCGCACCGATCGCCCTTCC
CAACAGTTGCGCAGCCTGAATGGCGAATGGG
[124 nt withheld, positions 4442-4565]
C
[91 nt withheld, positions 4567-4657]
A
[49 nt withheld, positions 4659-4707]
CCTTTGACGTTGGAGTCCACGTTCTTTAATAGTGGACTCTTGTTCCAAACTGGAACAACACTCAACCCTA
TCTCGGTCTATTCTTTTGATTTATAAGGGATTTTGCCGATTTCGGCCTATTGGTTAAAAAATGAGCTGAT
TTAACAAAAATTTAACGCGAATTTTAACAAAATATTAACGCTTACAATTTAGGTGGCACTTTTCGGGGAA
ATGTGCGCGGAACCCCTATTTGTTTATTTTTCTAAATACATTCAAATATGTATCCGCTCATGAGACAATA
ACCCTGATAAATGCTTCAATAATATTGAAAAAGGAAGAGTATGAGTATTCAACATTTCCGTGTCGCCCTT
ATTCCCTTTTTTGCGGCATTTTGCCTTCCTGTTTTTGCTCACCCAGAAACGCTGGTGAAAGTAAAAGATG
CTGAAGATCAGTTGGGTGCACGAGTGGGTTACATCGAACTGGATCTCAACAGCGGTAAGATCCTTGAGAG
TTTTCGCCCCGAAGAACGTTTTCCAATGATGAGCACTTTTAAAGTTCTGCTATGTGGCGCGGTATTATCC
CGTATTGACGCCGGGCAAGAGCAACTCGGTCGCCGCATACACTATTCTCAGAATGACTTGGTTGAGTACT
CACCAGTCACAGAAAAGCATCTTACGGATGGCATGACAGTAAGAGAATTATGCAGTGCTGCCATAACCAT
GAGTGATAACACTGCGGCCAACTTACTTCTGACAACGATCGGAGGACCGAAGGAGCTAACCGCTTTTTTG
CACAACATGGGGGATCATGTAACTCGCCTTGATCGTTGGGAACCGGAGCTGAATGAAGCCATACCAAACG
ACGAGCGTGACACCACGATGCCTGTAGCAATGGCAACAACGTTGCGCAAACTATTAACTGGCGAACTACT
TACTCTAGCTTCCCGGCAACAATTAATAGACTGGATGGAGGCGGATAAAGTTGCAGGACCACTTCTGCGC
TCGGCCCTTCCGGCTGGCTGGTTTATTGCTGATAAATCTGGAGCCGGTGAGCGTGGGTCTCGCGGTATCA
TTGCAGCACTGGGGCCAGATGGTAAGCCCTCCCGTATCGTAGTTATCTACACGACGGGGAGTCAGGCAAC
TATGGATGAACGAAATAGACAGATCGCTGAGATAGGTGCCTCACTGATTAAGCATTGGTAACTGTCAGAC
CAAGTTTACTCATATATACTTTAGATTGATTTAAAACTTCATTTTTAATTTAAAAGGATCTAGGTGAAGA
TCCTTTTTGATAATCTCATGACCAAAATCCCTTAACGTGAGTTTTCGTTCCACTGAGCGTCAGACCCCGT
AGAAAAGATCAAAGGATCTTCTTGAGATCCTTTTTTTCTGCGCGTAATCTGCTGCTTGCAAACAAAAAAA
CCACCGCTACCAGCGGTGGTTTGTTTGCCGGATCAAGAGCTACCAACTCTTTTTCCGAAGGTAACTGGCT
TCAGCAGAGCGCAGATACCAAATACTGTTCTTCTAGTGTAGCCGTAGTTAGGCCACCACTTCAAGAACTC
TGTAGCACCGCCTACATACCTCGCTCTGCTAATCCTGTTACCAGTGGCTGCTGCCAGTGGCGATAAGTCG
TGTCTTACCGGGTTGGACTCAAGACGATAGTTACCGGATAAGGCGCAGCGGTCGGGCTGAACGGGGGGTT
CGTGCACACAGCCCAGCTTGGAGCGAACGACCTACACCGAACTGAGATACCTACAGCGTGAGCTATGAGA
AAGCGCCACGCTTCCCGAAGGGAGAAAGGCGGACAGGTATCCGGTAAGCGGCAGGGTCGGAACAGGAGAG
CGCACGAGGGAGCTTCCAGGGGGAAACGCCTGGTATCTTTATAGTCCTGTCGGGTTTCGCCACCTCTGAC
TTGAGCGTCGATTTTTGTGATGCTCGTCAGGGGGGCGGAGCCTATGGAAAAACGCCAGCAACGCGGCCTT
TTTACGGTTCCTGGCCTTTTGCTGGCCTTTTGCTCACATGTTCTTTCCTGCGTTATCCCCTGATTCTGTG
GATAACCGTATTACCGCCTTTGAGTGAGCTGATACCGCTCGCCGCAGCCGAACGACCGAGCGCAGCGAGT
CAGTGAGCGAGGAAGCGGAAGAGCGCCCAATACGCAAACCGCCTCTCCCCGCGCGTTGGCCGATTCATTA
ATGCAGCTGGCACGACAGGTTTCCCGACTGGAAAGCGGGCAGTGAGCGCAACGCAATTAATGTGAGTTAG
CTCACTCATTAGGCACCCCAGGCTTTACACTTTATGCTTCCGGCTCGTATGTTGTGTGGAATTGTGAGCG
GATAACAATTTCACACAGGAAACAGCTATGACCATGATTACGCCAGATTTAATTAAGGCCTTAATTAGG
