Features (pLannotate 1.2.2; 25 found; start..end, strand, type, name):
    204..583     +  enhancer       CMV enhancer: human cytomegalovirus immediate early enhancer
    585..862     +  promoter       chicken β-actin promoter: No description available
    863..1879    +  intron         chimeric intron: chimera between introns from chicken β-actin and rabbit β-globin
   1934..1967    +  protein_bind   lox2272: Cre-mediated recombination occurs in the 8-bp core sequence (GGATACTT). lox2272 sites are compatible with each other, but incompatible with loxP or loxN sites (Lee and Saito, 1988). Cre recombinase
   1968..2017    -  intron         β-globin intron (fragment): internally truncated intron from human β-globin
   2018..2051    +  protein_bind   loxP: Cre-mediated recombination occurs in the 8-bp core sequence (GCATACAT). Cre recombinase
   2120..3076    -  CDS            TurboID: mutant of the E. coli biotin ligase BioID engineered for improved catalytic efficiency (Branon et al., 2018)
   3083..3109    -  CDS            3xHA (fragment): three tandem HA epitope tags
   3110..3172    -  sig_peptide    Igκ leader: leader sequence from mouse immunoglobulin κ light chain
   3179..3212    -  protein_bind   lox2272: Cre-mediated recombination occurs in the 8-bp core sequence (GGATACTT). lox2272 sites are compatible with each other, but incompatible with loxP or loxN sites (Lee and Saito, 1988). Cre recombinase
   3213..3262    -  intron         β-globin intron (fragment): internally truncated intron from human β-globin
   3263..3296    -  protein_bind   loxP: Cre-mediated recombination occurs in the 8-bp core sequence (GCATACAT). Cre recombinase
   3309..3897    +  misc_feature   WPRE: woodchuck hepatitis virus posttranscriptional regulatory element
   3988..4043    +  polyA_signal   β-globin poly(A) signal: rabbit β-globin polyadenylation signal (Gil and Proudfoot, 1987)
   4136..4266    +  repeat_region  AAV2 ITR (fragment): inverted terminal repeat of adeno-associated virus serotype 2 inverted
   4280..4437    +  CDS            lacZα (fragment): LacZα fragment of β-galactosidase; lacZ fragment
   4442..4870    +  rep_origin     f1 ori (sequence partly withheld): f1 bacteriophage origin of replication; arrow indicates direction of (+) strand synthesis
   4923..5027    +  promoter       AmpR promoter: bla
   5028..5888    +  CDS            AmpR: β-lactamase; bla; confers resistance to ampicillin, carbenicillin, and related antibiotics
   6059..6647    +  rep_origin     ori: high-copy-number ColE1/pMB1/pBR322/pUC origin of replication
   6830..6922    +  CDS            lacI (fragment): lac repressor; lacI; The lac repressor binds to the lac operator to inhibit transcription in E. coli. This inhibition can be relieved by adding lactose or isopropyl-β-D-thiogalactopyranoside (IPTG).
   6935..6956    +  protein_bind   CAP binding site: CAP binding activates transcription in the presence of cAMP. E. coli catabolite activator protein
   6971..7001    +  promoter       lac promoter: promoter for the E. coli lac operon
   7009..7025    +  protein_bind   lac operator: The lac repressor binds to the lac operator to inhibit transcription in E. coli. This inhibition can be relieved by adding lactose or isopropyl-β-D-thiogalactopyranoside (IPTG). lac repressor encoded by lacI
   7086..130     -  repeat_region  AAV2 ITR (fragment) (across the origin): inverted terminal repeat of adeno-associated virus serotype 2 inverted
>Addgene plasmid #160857 | pAAV-FLEx-ER-TurboID | analyzer sequence | sequence record 311421
CTGCGCGCTCGCTCGCTCACTGAGGCCGCCCGGGCAAAGCCCGGGCGTCGGGCGACCTTTGGTCGCCCGG
CCTCAGTGAGCGAGCGAGCGCGCAGAGAGGGAGTGGCCAACTCCATCACTAGGGGTTCCTTGTAGTTAAT
GATTAACCCGCCATGCTACTTATCTACCAGGGTAATGGGGATCCTCTAGAACTATAGCTAGTCGACATTG
ATTATTGACTAGTTATTAATAGTAATCAATTACGGGGTCATTAGTTCATAGCCCATATATGGAGTTCCGC
GTTACATAACTTACGGTAAATGGCCCGCCTGGCTGACCGCCCAACGACCCCCGCCCATTGACGTCAATAA
TGACGTATGTTCCCATAGTAACGCCAATAGGGACTTTCCATTGACGTCAATGGGTGGAGTATTTACGGTA
AACTGCCCACTTGGCAGTACATCAAGTGTATCATATGCCAAGTACGCCCCCTATTGACGTCAATGACGGT
AAATGGCCCGCCTGGCATTATGCCCAGTACATGACCTTATGGGACTTTCCTACTTGGCAGTACATCTACG
TATTAGTCATCGCTATTACCATGGTCGAGGTGAGCCCCACGTTCTGCTTCACTCTCCCCATCTCCCCCCC
CTCCCCACCCCCAATTTTGTATTTATTTATTTTTTAATTATTTTGTGCAGCGATGGGGGCGGGGGGGGGG
GGGGGGCGCGCGCCAGGCGGGGCGGGGCGGGGCGAGGGGCGGGGCGGGGCGAGGCGGAGAGGTGCGGCGG
CAGCCAATCAGAGCGGCGCGCTCCGAAAGTTTCCTTTTATGGCGAGGCGGCGGCGGCGGCGGCCCTATAA
AAAGCGAAGCGCGCGGCGGGCGGGAGTCGCTGCGCGCTGCCTTCGCCCCGTGCCCCGCTCCGCCGCCGCC
TCGCGCCGCCCGCCCCGGCTCTGACTGACCGCGTTACTCCCACAGGTGAGCGGGCGGGACGGCCCTTCTC
CTCCGGGCTGTAATTAGCGCTTGGTTTAATGACGGCTTGTTTCTTTTCTGTGGCTGCGTGAAAGCCTTGA
GGGGCTCCGGGAGGGCCCTTTGTGCGGGGGGAGCGGCTCGGGGGGTGCGTGCGTGTGTGTGTGCGTGGGG
AGCGCCGCGTGCGGCTCCGCGCTGCCCGGCGGCTGTGAGCGCTGCGGGCGCGGCGCGGGGCTTTGTGCGC
TCCGCAGTGTGCGCGAGGGGAGCGCGGCCGGGGGCGGTGCCCCGCGGTGCGGGGGGGGCTGCGAGGGGAA
CAAAGGCTGCGTGCGGGGTGTGTGCGTGGGGGGGTGAGCAGGGGGTGTGGGCGCGTCGGTCGGGCTGCAA
CCCCCCCTGCACCCCCCTCCCCGAGTTGCTGAGCACGGCCCGGCTTCGGGTGCGGGGCTCCGTACGGGGC
GTGGCGCGGGGCTCGCCGTGCCGGGCGGGGGGTGGCGGCAGGTGGGGGTGCCGGGCGGGGCGGGGCCGCC
TCGGGCCGGGGAGGGCTCGGGGGAGGGGCGCGGCGGCCCCCGGAGCGCCGGCGGCTGTCGAGGCGCGGCG
AGCCGCAGCCATTGCCTTTTATGGTAATCGTGCGAGAGGGCGCAGGGACTTCCTTTGTCCCAAATCTGTG
CGGAGCCGAAATCTGGGAGGCGCCGCCGCACCCCCTCTAGCGGGCGCGGGGCGAAGCGGTGCGGCGCCGG
CAGGAAGGAAATGGGCGGGGAGGGCCTTCGTGCGTCGCCGCGCCGCCGTCCCCTTCTCCCTCTCCAGCCT
CGGGGCTGTCCGCGGGGGGACGGCTGCCTTCGGGGGGGACGGGGCAGGGCGGGGTTCGGCTTCTGGCGTG
TGACCGGCGGCTCTAGAGCCTCTGCTAACCATGTTCATGCCTTCTTCTTTTTCCTACAGCTCCTGGGCAA
CGTGCTGGTTATTGTGCTGTCTCATCATTTTGGCAAAGAATTCATAACTTCGTATAGGATACTTTATACG
AAGTTATGCAGAATGGTAGCTGGATTGTAGCTGCTATTAGCAATATGAAACCTCTTAATAACTTCGTATA
GCATACATTATACGAAGTTATTGCAGTTAGAGTTCATCTTTGGTGCTGTCCAGGCCCAGCAGGGGGTTGG
GGATGGGCTTGCCCTGCAGCTTTTCGGCAGACCGCAGACTGATTTCTCCGCCCATCCAGGGTTTGATAAC
TCCGTCCTGTTCCAGCAGCAGGGCTCCCTGTTTATCAATCCCCCGGCTAATCCCGAAAATCTCTTTGTCC
CCAATGATCAGCTTCACGGGTCTATTGATGAAGTTATCCAGCTTCTCCCACCGTGGCAGATATGGAGCCA
GGCCTTCCTGCTCGAACAGTTCCAGGGCTGCCCGCAGCTCTCGGATCAGCGTAGCGGCCAGAGTATTCCT
GTCCAGGTTAATCCCTGCTTCCTGCAGTGTGATCCAGCCCTGATTGACCACGCTTTCCTCCACGCGCCTC
ATAGCCACGTTAATCCCGGCGCCAATGACGATCTGTGCAGCATCGCCTGTTATTCCGGCCAGCTCCACCA
GGATGCCTGCCAGCTTTCTATCCTGCAGATACAGGTCATTGGGCCATTTGACTCGCACCTTGTCTGCTCC
CAGCTTTCGCAGCGCTTCTGCCATGACAATTCCGATGACCGGGCCCAGGCCGATTGCTGCTGGTCCCCGC
TTCAGGCGCCAAAACATACTCAGGTACAGGTTAGCTCCAAAAGGAGAGAACCATTTCCTCCCTCTGCTTC
CTCTCCCTGCCTGCTGATATTCTGCAATGCAAGCATCCCCACTCTTCAGCTCGCCGATTCGATCCAGCAG
GTACTGATTGGTGGAGTCGACCACAGGCAGGACTGCCACGCTCCCGCCGTCCAGCTGTCCCAGAATCTGT
TTAGCGTTCAGCAGCGGGATAGGCTCGGGCAGAGAGTAGCCCTTTCCGGGCACGGTGAACACGTCCACGC
CCCAGTCGCGCAGAGTCTGAATGTGCTTGTTGATAGCGGCCCTGGACATGCCCAGGGTTTCTCCCAGCTG
TTCGCCACTATGGAACTCGCCATTAGCCAGGAGAGCGATCAGCTTCAGAGGCACAGTATTGTCTTTGCTA
GCAGCGTAATCTGGAACATCGTATGGGTAGTCACCAGTGGAACCTGGAACCCAGAGCAGCAGCACCCATA
GCAGGAGTGTGTCTGTCTCCATGGTGGCATAACTTCGTATAAAGTATCCTATACGAAGTTATTTGCCTTA
ACCCAGAAATTATCACTGTTATTCTTTAGAATGGTGCAAAGAATAACTTCGTATAATGTATGCTATACGA
AGTTATAAGCTTATCGATAATCAACCTCTGGATTACAAAATTTGTGAAAGATTGACTGGTATTCTTAACT
ATGTTGCTCCTTTTACGCTATGTGGATACGCTGCTTTAATGCCTTTGTATCATGCTATTGCTTCCCGTAT
GGCTTTCATTTTCTCCTCCTTGTATAAATCCTGGTTGCTGTCTCTTTATGAGGAGTTGTGGCCCGTTGTC
AGGCAACGTGGCGTGGTGTGCACTGTGTTTGCTGACGCAACCCCCACTGGTTGGGGCATTGCCACCACCT
GTCAGCTCCTTTCCGGGACTTTCGCTTTCCCCCTCCCTATTGCCACGGCGGAACTCATCGCCGCCTGCCT
TGCCCGCTGCTGGACAGGGGCTCGGCTGTTGGGCACTGACAATTCCGTGGTGTTGTCGGGGAAATCATCG
TCCTTTCCTTGGCTGCTCGCCTGTGTTGCCACCTGGATTCTGCGCGGGACGTCCTTCTGCTACGTCCCTT
CGGCCCTCAATCCAGCGGACCTTCCTTCCCGCGGCCTGCTGCCGGCTCTGCGGCCTCTTCCGCGTCTTCG
CCTTCGCCCTCAGACGAGTCGGATCTCCCTTTGGGCCGCCTCCCCGCATCGATACCGTCGATGAGGATCC
GATCTTTTTCCCTCTGCCAAAAATTATGGGGACATCATGAAGCCCCTTGAGCATCTGACTTCTGGCTAAT
AAAGGAAATTTATTTTCATTGCAATAGTGTGTTGGAATTTTTTGTGTCTCTCACTCGGAAGCAATTCGTT
GATCTGAATTTCGACCACCCATAATACCCATTACCCTGGTAGATAAGTAGCATGGCGGGTTAATCATTAA
CTACAAGGAACCCCTAGTGATGGAGTTGGCCACTCCCTCTCTGCGCGCTCGCTCGCTCACTGAGGCCGGG
CGACCAAAGGTCGCCCGACGCCCGGGCTTTGCCCGGGCGGCCTCAGTGAGCGAGCGAGCGCGCAGCCTTA
ATTAACCTAATTCACTGGCCGTCGTTTTACAACGTCGTGACTGGGAAAACCCTGGCGTTACCCAACTTAA
TCGCCTTGCAGCACATCCCCCTTTCGCCAGCTGGCGTAATAGCGAAGAGGCCCGCACCGATCGCCCTTCC
CAACAGTTGCGCAGCCTGAATGGCGAATGGG
[124 nt withheld, positions 4442-4565]
C
[91 nt withheld, positions 4567-4657]
A
[49 nt withheld, positions 4659-4707]
CCTTTGACGTTGGAGTCCACGTTCTTTAATAGTGGACTCTTGTTCCAAACTGGAACAACACTCAACCCTA
TCTCGGTCTATTCTTTTGATTTATAAGGGATTTTGCCGATTTCGGCCTATTGGTTAAAAAATGAGCTGAT
TTAACAAAAATTTAACGCGAATTTTAACAAAATATTAACGCTTACAATTTAGGTGGCACTTTTCGGGGAA
ATGTGCGCGGAACCCCTATTTGTTTATTTTTCTAAATACATTCAAATATGTATCCGCTCATGAGACAATA
ACCCTGATAAATGCTTCAATAATATTGAAAAAGGAAGAGTATGAGTATTCAACATTTCCGTGTCGCCCTT
ATTCCCTTTTTTGCGGCATTTTGCCTTCCTGTTTTTGCTCACCCAGAAACGCTGGTGAAAGTAAAAGATG
CTGAAGATCAGTTGGGTGCACGAGTGGGTTACATCGAACTGGATCTCAACAGCGGTAAGATCCTTGAGAG
TTTTCGCCCCGAAGAACGTTTTCCAATGATGAGCACTTTTAAAGTTCTGCTATGTGGCGCGGTATTATCC
CGTATTGACGCCGGGCAAGAGCAACTCGGTCGCCGCATACACTATTCTCAGAATGACTTGGTTGAGTACT
CACCAGTCACAGAAAAGCATCTTACGGATGGCATGACAGTAAGAGAATTATGCAGTGCTGCCATAACCAT
GAGTGATAACACTGCGGCCAACTTACTTCTGACAACGATCGGAGGACCGAAGGAGCTAACCGCTTTTTTG
CACAACATGGGGGATCATGTAACTCGCCTTGATCGTTGGGAACCGGAGCTGAATGAAGCCATACCAAACG
ACGAGCGTGACACCACGATGCCTGTAGCAATGGCAACAACGTTGCGCAAACTATTAACTGGCGAACTACT
TACTCTAGCTTCCCGGCAACAATTAATAGACTGGATGGAGGCGGATAAAGTTGCAGGACCACTTCTGCGC
TCGGCCCTTCCGGCTGGCTGGTTTATTGCTGATAAATCTGGAGCCGGTGAGCGTGGGTCTCGCGGTATCA
TTGCAGCACTGGGGCCAGATGGTAAGCCCTCCCGTATCGTAGTTATCTACACGACGGGGAGTCAGGCAAC
TATGGATGAACGAAATAGACAGATCGCTGAGATAGGTGCCTCACTGATTAAGCATTGGTAACTGTCAGAC
CAAGTTTACTCATATATACTTTAGATTGATTTAAAACTTCATTTTTAATTTAAAAGGATCTAGGTGAAGA
TCCTTTTTGATAATCTCATGACCAAAATCCCTTAACGTGAGTTTTCGTTCCACTGAGCGTCAGACCCCGT
AGAAAAGATCAAAGGATCTTCTTGAGATCCTTTTTTTCTGCGCGTAATCTGCTGCTTGCAAACAAAAAAA
CCACCGCTACCAGCGGTGGTTTGTTTGCCGGATCAAGAGCTACCAACTCTTTTTCCGAAGGTAACTGGCT
TCAGCAGAGCGCAGATACCAAATACTGTTCTTCTAGTGTAGCCGTAGTTAGGCCACCACTTCAAGAACTC
TGTAGCACCGCCTACATACCTCGCTCTGCTAATCCTGTTACCAGTGGCTGCTGCCAGTGGCGATAAGTCG
TGTCTTACCGGGTTGGACTCAAGACGATAGTTACCGGATAAGGCGCAGCGGTCGGGCTGAACGGGGGGTT
CGTGCACACAGCCCAGCTTGGAGCGAACGACCTACACCGAACTGAGATACCTACAGCGTGAGCTATGAGA
AAGCGCCACGCTTCCCGAAGGGAGAAAGGCGGACAGGTATCCGGTAAGCGGCAGGGTCGGAACAGGAGAG
CGCACGAGGGAGCTTCCAGGGGGAAACGCCTGGTATCTTTATAGTCCTGTCGGGTTTCGCCACCTCTGAC
TTGAGCGTCGATTTTTGTGATGCTCGTCAGGGGGGCGGAGCCTATGGAAAAACGCCAGCAACGCGGCCTT
TTTACGGTTCCTGGCCTTTTGCTGGCCTTTTGCTCACATGTTCTTTCCTGCGTTATCCCCTGATTCTGTG
GATAACCGTATTACCGCCTTTGAGTGAGCTGATACCGCTCGCCGCAGCCGAACGACCGAGCGCAGCGAGT
CAGTGAGCGAGGAAGCGGAAGAGCGCCCAATACGCAAACCGCCTCTCCCCGCGCGTTGGCCGATTCATTA
ATGCAGCTGGCACGACAGGTTTCCCGACTGGAAAGCGGGCAGTGAGCGCAACGCAATTAATGTGAGTTAG
CTCACTCATTAGGCACCCCAGGCTTTACACTTTATGCTTCCGGCTCGTATGTTGTGTGGAATTGTGAGCG
GATAACAATTTCACACAGGAAACAGCTATGACCATGATTACGCCAGATTTAATTAAGGCCTTAATTAGG
